Addgene plasmid #207734: qTAG-C-sTagRFP-Zeo
Purpose: (Empty Backbone) Empty C-terminus donor cassette. Integrate homology arms to target the C-terminus insertion of a sTagRFP-2A-Zeo cassette
Depositing lab: Laurence Pelletier. Depositing organization: Sinai Health System. Publication: qTAG: an adaptable plasmid scaffold for CRISPR-based endogenous tagging. Philip R, Sharma A, Matellan L, Erpf AC, Hsu WH, Tkach JM, Wyatt HDM, Pelletier L. EMBO J. 2024 Dec 12. doi: 10.1038/s44318-024-00337-5. PubMed 39668248.
Backbone
  Vector backbone: pUC19
  Backbone manufacturer: Invitrogen
  Backbone size (bp): 2686
  Vector type: Mammalian Expression, CRISPR ; Donor Cassette
  Selectable markers: Zeocin
Growth in bacteria
  Bacterial resistance: Ampicillin, 100 μg/mL
  Growth temperature: 37°C
  Growth strain: DH5alpha
  Copy number: High Copy
Gene/Insert
  Gene/Insert name: None
Terms and licenses: Academic/Nonprofit Terms; Industry Terms
Depositor comments: Please visit https://www.biorxiv.org/content/10.1101/2023.11.01.565029v3 for bioRxiv preprint.
How to cite: qTAG-C-sTagRFP-Zeo was a gift from Laurence Pelletier (Addgene plasmid # 207734 ; http://n2t.net/addgene:207734 ; RRID:Addgene_207734)
