[The description below was written by a language model from this plasmid's Addgene catalogue record and pLannotate feature annotations shown in this document.]
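Description:
qTAG-C-sTagRFP-Zeo is an empty donor scaffold from the qTAG series, built on the pUC19 backbone and intended as a homology-directed repair template for CRISPR-based endogenous tagging in mammalian cells. It is about 4.0 kb and is propagated in E. coli as a high-copy plasmid using the pUC/ColE1-type origin, with ampicillin selection from the β-lactamase gene and its promoter. Remnants of the pUC19 lac region (lacZα fragment, lac promoter and operator, CAP site) flank the cassette, and the short bom, rop and lacI fragments are backbone residue with no evident role in the design.

The payload is a promoterless cassette for C-terminal fusion to a gene of interest. It contains a red fluorescent protein coding sequence, called sTagRFP in the record and matched by the annotation software to TagRFP-T. This is followed by the bleomycin/zeocin-binding protein gene (ble). The catalogue describes the cassette as sTagRFP-2A-Zeo, so a 2A peptide should lie between the two reading frames, although it is not annotated separately in the feature table. No mammalian promoter is annotated, so after in-frame integration both the tagged protein and the resistance marker would presumably be expressed from the endogenous locus, with the 2A element separating them. Correctly edited cells can then be enriched with zeocin. The ble gene is bracketed by the mutant lox71 and lox66 sites, which should let Cre recombinase excise the selection marker after clones are isolated.

No insert is present. Users add locus-specific homology arms on either side of the cassette to target it to the C-terminus of a chosen gene. The record does not state the cloning sites or method used for adding the arms.
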