Features (pLannotate 1.2.2; 14 found; start..end, strand, type, name):
    137..236     +  misc_feature   bom (fragment): basis of mobility region from pBR322
    242..399     -  CDS            lacZα (fragment): LacZα fragment of β-galactosidase; lacZ fragment
    444..1175    +  CDS            TagRFP-T: TagRFP-T is a basic (constitutively fluorescent) red fluorescent protein published in 2008, derived from Entacmaea quadricolor. It has low acid sensitivity.
   1254..1287    +  protein_bind   lox71: Left element (LE) mutant of loxP (Araki et al., 2010). Cre-mediated recombination occurs in the 8-bp core sequence (GCATACAT). Cre recombinase
   1362..1733    +  CDS            ble: BLE_STRHI - Experimental evidence at protein level: Swiss-Prot protein existence level 1. Binding protein with a strong affinity to the bleomycin family of antibiotics. From Streptoalloteichus hindustanus.
   1740..1773    +  protein_bind   lox66: Right element (RE) mutant of loxP (Araki et al., 2010). Cre-mediated recombination occurs in the 8-bp core sequence (GCATACAT). Cre recombinase
   1842..1858    -  protein_bind   lac operator: The lac repressor binds to the lac operator to inhibit transcription in E. coli. This inhibition can be relieved by adding lactose or isopropyl-β-D-thiogalactopyranoside (IPTG). lac repressor encoded by lacI
   1866..1896    -  promoter       lac promoter: promoter for the E. coli lac operon
   1911..1932    -  protein_bind   CAP binding site: CAP binding activates transcription in the presence of cAMP. E. coli catabolite activator protein
   1945..2037    -  CDS            lacI (fragment): lac repressor; lacI; The lac repressor binds to the lac operator to inhibit transcription in E. coli. This inhibition can be relieved by adding lactose or isopropyl-β-D-thiogalactopyranoside (IPTG).
   2220..2808    -  rep_origin     ori: high-copy-number ColE1/pMB1/pBR322/pUC origin of replication
   2979..3839    -  CDS            AmpR: β-lactamase; bla; confers resistance to ampicillin, carbenicillin, and related antibiotics
   3840..3944    -  promoter       AmpR promoter: bla
   4039..35      +  CDS            rop (fragment) (across the origin): Rop protein, which maintains plasmids at low copy number; rop
>Addgene plasmid #207734 | qTAG-C-sTagRFP-Zeo | addgene full sequence | sequence record 455788 | Addgene NGS Result
TCGCGCGTTTCGGTGATGACGGTGAAAACCTCTGACACATGCAGCTCCCGGAGACGGTCACAGCTTGTCT
GTAAGCGGATGCCGGGAGCAGACAAGCCCGTCAGGGCGCGTCAGCGGGTGTTGGCGGGTGTCGGGGCTGG
CTTAACTATGCGGCATCAGAGCAGATTGTACTGAGAGTGCACCATATGCGGTGTGAAATACCGCACAGAT
GCGTAAGGAGAAAATACCGCATCAGGCGCCATTCGCCATTCAGGCTGCGCAACTGTTGGGAAGGGCGATC
GGTGCGGGCCTCTTCGCTATTACGCCAGCTGGCGAAAGGGGGATGTGCTGCAAGGCGATTAAGTTGGGTA
ACGCCAGGGTTTTCCCAGTCACGACGTTGTAAAACGACGGCCAGTGAATTCGGAGGAAGCGGAGGATCTG
GCGGTACCGGTGGAGGCGGATCTATGGTGTCTAAGGGCGAGGAACTGATTAAGGAGAATATGCACATGAA
GCTGTACATGGAGGGCACCGTGAACAACCACCACTTCAAATGCACCTCCGAGGGCGAAGGCAAGCCCTAC
GAGGGCACCCAGACCATGAGAATCAAGGTGGTCGAGGGCGGCCCTCTCCCCTTCGCCTTCGACATCCTGG
CTACCAGCTTCATGTACGGCAGCAGAACCTTCATCAACCACACCCAGGGCATCCCCGATTTCTTTAAGCA
GTCCTTCCCAGAGGGCTTCACATGGGAGAGAGTCACCACATACGAGGACGGGGGCGTGCTGACCGCCACC
CAGGACACCAGCCTCCAGGACGGCTGCCTCATCTACAACGTCAAGATCAGAGGGGTGAACTTCCCATCCA
ACGGCCCTGTGATGCAGAAGAAAACACTCGGCTGGGAGGCCAACACCGAGATGCTGTACCCCGCTGACGG
CGGCCTGGAAGGCAGAACCGTCATGGCCCTGAAGCTCGTGGGCGGGGGCCACCTGATCTGCAACTTCAAG
ACCACATACAGGTCCAAGAAACCCGCTAAGAACCTGAAGATGCCCGGAGTGTACTATGTGGACCACAGAC
TGGAGAGAATCAAGGAGGCCGACAAAGAGACATACGTCGAGCAGCACGAGGTGGCTGTGGCCAGATACTG
CGACCTCCCTAGCAAACTGGGCCACAAGCTGAACGGCATGGACGAGCTGTACAAGGGAGGTGGCGGTTCC
GGCAAGCCCATCCCCAACCCCCTGCTGGGCCTGGACAGCACCGGAGGTGGCGGATCAACGCGTTACCGTT
CGTATAGCATACATTATACGAAGTTATCTGGATCCGGAGCTACTAACTTCAGCCTGCTGAAGCAGGCCGG
AGACGTGGAGGAGAACCCTGGACCTTCTAGAATGGCCAAGTTGACCAGTGCCGTTCCGGTGCTCACCGCG
CGCGACGTCGCCGGAGCGGTCGAGTTCTGGACCGACCGGCTCGGGTTCAGCCGGGACTTCGTGGAGGACG
ACTTCGCCGGTGTGGTCCGGGACGACGTGACCCTGTTCATCAGCGCGGTCCAGGACCAGGTGGTGCCGGA
CAACACCCTGGCCTGGGTGTGGGTGCGCGGCCTGGACGAGCTGTACGCCGAGTGGTCGGAGGTCGTGTCC
ACGAACTTCCGGGACGCCTCCGGGCCGGCCATGACCGAGATCGGCGAGCAGCCGTGGGGGCGGGAGTTCG
CCCTGCGCGACCCGGCCGGCAACTGCGTGCACTTCGTGGCCGAGGAGCAGGACCCCGGGATAACTTCGTA
TAGCATACATTATACGAACGGTAGCCTCGAGACCGGTAAGAGCAAGTGAAAGCTTGGCGTAATCATGGTC
ATAGCTGTTTCCTGTGTGAAATTGTTATCCGCTCACAATTCCACACAACATACGAGCCGGAAGCATAAAG
TGTAAAGCCTGGGGTGCCTAATGAGTGAGCTAACTCACATTAATTGCGTTGCGCTCACTGCCCGCTTTCC
AGTCGGGAAACCTGTCGTGCCAGCTGCATTAATGAATCGGCCAACGCGCGGGGAGAGGCGGTTTGCGTAT
TGGGCGCTCTTCCGCTTCCTCGCTCACTGACTCGCTGCGCTCGGTCGTTCGGCTGCGGCGAGCGGTATCA
GCTCACTCAAAGGCGGTAATACGGTTATCCACAGAATCAGGGGATAACGCAGGAAAGAACATGTGAGCAA
AAGGCCAGCAAAAGGCCAGGAACCGTAAAAAGGCCGCGTTGCTGGCGTTTTTCCATAGGCTCCGCCCCCC
TGACGAGCATCACAAAAATCGACGCTCAAGTCAGAGGTGGCGAAACCCGACAGGACTATAAAGATACCAG
GCGTTTCCCCCTGGAAGCTCCCTCGTGCGCTCTCCTGTTCCGACCCTGCCGCTTACCGGATACCTGTCCG
CCTTTCTCCCTTCGGGAAGCGTGGCGCTTTCTCATAGCTCACGCTGTAGGTATCTCAGTTCGGTGTAGGT
CGTTCGCTCCAAGCTGGGCTGTGTGCACGAACCCCCCGTTCAGCCCGACCGCTGCGCCTTATCCGGTAAC
TATCGTCTTGAGTCCAACCCGGTAAGACACGACTTATCGCCACTGGCAGCAGCCACTGGTAACAGGATTA
GCAGAGCGAGGTATGTAGGCGGTGCTACAGAGTTCTTGAAGTGGTGGCCTAACTACGGCTACACTAGAAG
AACAGTATTTGGTATCTGCGCTCTGCTGAAGCCAGTTACCTTCGGAAAAAGAGTTGGTAGCTCTTGATCC
GGCAAACAAACCACCGCTGGTAGCGGTGGTTTTTTTGTTTGCAAGCAGCAGATTACGCGCAGAAAAAAAG
GATCTCAAGAAGATCCTTTGATCTTTTCTACGGGGTCTGACGCTCAGTGGAACGAAAACTCACGTTAAGG
GATTTTGGTCATGAGATTATCAAAAAGGATCTTCACCTAGATCCTTTTAAATTAAAAATGAAGTTTTAAA
TCAATCTAAAGTATATATGAGTAAACTTGGTCTGACAGTTACCAATGCTTAATCAGTGAGGCACCTATCT
CAGCGATCTGTCTATTTCGTTCATCCATAGTTGCCTGACTCCCCGTCGTGTAGATAACTACGATACGGGA
GGGCTTACCATCTGGCCCCAGTGCTGCAATGATACCGCGAGACCCACGCTCACCGGCTCCAGATTTATCA
GCAATAAACCAGCCAGCCGGAAGGGCCGAGCGCAGAAGTGGTCCTGCAACTTTATCCGCCTCCATCCAGT
CTATTAATTGTTGCCGGGAAGCTAGAGTAAGTAGTTCGCCAGTTAATAGTTTGCGCAACGTTGTTGCCAT
TGCTACAGGCATCGTGGTGTCACGCTCGTCGTTTGGTATGGCTTCATTCAGCTCCGGTTCCCAACGATCA
AGGCGAGTTACATGATCCCCCATGTTGTGCAAAAAAGCGGTTAGCTCCTTCGGTCCTCCGATCGTTGTCA
GAAGTAAGTTGGCCGCAGTGTTATCACTCATGGTTATGGCAGCACTGCATAATTCTCTTACTGTCATGCC
ATCCGTAAGATGCTTTTCTGTGACTGGTGAGTACTCAACCAAGTCATTCTGAGAATAGTGTATGCGGCGA
CCGAGTTGCTCTTGCCCGGCGTCAATACGGGATAATACCGCGCCACATAGCAGAACTTTAAAAGTGCTCA
TCATTGGAAAACGTTCTTCGGGGCGAAAACTCTCAAGGATCTTACCGCTGTTGAGATCCAGTTCGATGTA
ACCCACTCGTGCACCCAACTGATCTTCAGCATCTTTTACTTTCACCAGCGTTTCTGGGTGAGCAAAAACA
GGAAGGCAAAATGCCGCAAAAAAGGGAATAAGGGCGACACGGAAATGTTGAATACTCATACTCTTCCTTT
TTCAATATTATTGAAGCATTTATCAGGGTTATTGTCTCATGAGCGGATACATATTTGAATGTATTTAGAA
AAATAAACAAATAGGGGTTCCGCGCACATTTCCCCGAAAAGTGCCACCTGACGTCTAAGAAACCATTATT
ATCATGACATTAACCTATAAAAATAGGCGTATCACGAGGCCCTTTCGTC
